>Addgene plasmid #227304 | qTAG-C-Solo-mStayGold-PEX3 | addgene full sequence | sequence record 453636 | Addgene NGS Result
TCGCGCGTTTCGGTGATGACGGTGAAAACCTCTGACACATGCAGCTCCCGGAGACGGTCACAGCTTGTCT
GTAAGCGGATGCCGGGAGCAGACAAGCCCGTCAGGGCGCGTCAGCGGGTGTTGGCGGGTGTCGGGGCTGG
CTTAACTATGCGGCATCAGAGCAGATTGTACTGAGAGTGCACCATATGCGGTGTGAAATACCGCACAGAT
GCGTAAGGAGAAAATACCGCATCAGGCGCCATTCGCCATTCAGGCTGCGCAACTGTTGGGAAGGGCGATC
GGTGCGGGCCTCTTCGCTATTACGCCAGCTGGCGAAAGGGGGATGTGCTGCAAGGCGATTAAGTTGGGTA
ACGCCAGGGTTTTCCCAGTCACGACGTTGTAAAACGACGGCCAGTGAATTCATAACCCTTACACTATAGT
GTATATGTGTGGTTCATGTATGTGTGTATATGTAAAATATGCACTTACTACACATATTCATACCGTATGT
TAGATCTTCTAGAAAGTAATACACCCTTAACCGTGTTATGTCAGCTTCCAGCAAAAGTACCTTTACTCCT
ACAATTATTTATTCAACAGATACCTATCTAGCACTTGACATACACCAAAATTCATTTGAAGACTATTTGG
GGTTTTTGTCCCTCAAAGTCACACTTGAACGCTTATGATACCATCATCCCTCATATAAGAACCTAAATAA
TAACTATCTCCTAGAATTTATTACAAGAAAAACTACTCATTTTCTTAAATGGTTTGCCTCTTGGCCTTTA
CCACAAAACTTAGAGCTGAATTCATCGCTTGATTGCAGAAATTAATTCAAATTAGCTATATGTTTTGCAA
ACTATAATGTTATATTATCATCTTTGCTAGGATCTGTTGACAATGGAGCAAGTGAAAGACTTTGCTGCTA
ATGTGTATGAAGCTTTTAGTACCCCTCAGCAACTCGAGAAAGGAGGAAGCGGAGGATCTGGCGGTACCGG
CGGAAGCATGGTGTCTACAGGCGAGGAACTGTTTACCGGCGTGGTGCCCTTCAAGTTCCAGCTGAAGGGC
ACCATCAACGGCAAGAGCTTCACCGTGGAAGGCGAGGGCGAGGGCAATAGCCACGAGGGCAGCCACAAAG
GCAAGTATGTGTGCACCAGCGGCAAACTGCCAATGTCTTGGGCCGCCCTGGGAACTAGCTTCGGCTATGG
CATGAAATACTATACCAAGTACCCCAGCGGCCTGAAAAACTGGTTCCACGAGGTGATGCCTGAGGGCTTC
ACCTACGACAGACACATCCAGTACAAGGGCGACGGCAGCATCCACGCCAAGCACCAGCACTTCATGAAGA
ACGGCACCTACCACAACATCGTGGAGTTCACCGGCCAGGACTTCAAGGAGAACAGCCCCGTGCTGACCGG
CGACATGGACGTGAGCCTGCCCAACGAGGTGCAGCACATCCCCATTGATGACGGCGTGGAGTGCACAGTG
ACCCTGCAGTACCCTCTGCTGAGCGACGAAAGCAAGTGCGTGGAAGCCTATCAGAACACCATCATCAAGC
CCCTGCACAATCAGCCAGCCCCCGATGTGCCATTTCACTGGATCAGAAAGCAGTACACCCAGAGCAAGGA
CGACACCGAGGAGAGAGACCACATCATCCAGAGCGAGACCCTGGAGGCCCACCTGGGAGGTTCCCTCGAG
ACCGGTAAGAGCAAGTGATGATTTTTCCTTCAAGAAAAACTACAGTGGGATTCATTTACTTTTTAAAATA
CACTGGGTAAATCACCTATACTTAGAGTAACAGTTTGTTATCAAAATGCCTGATAAAATATATTCTTAAT
AAAAGTCTTCATTTCATAATGAAATCAATTTATTTGGCATCTTAATATATTTTTTTAGATTCATCAACAG
ACCAGTTTTTGTGGGCATATATATATACACGTGCAAATATCAGAATTGTTAATAATTTGTTACACATGGA
CATTTGTTCCAAACTGACTAAAAATCAATATAGATATTTTATATACATATATATATATATAAATACAAAA
TTCAGTGTACTTTACCATATTAATACTGAGGAAAAATCTGTTGGAGACATAGGTCTAGGATGTGTGAAGT
TTGGAAAAATATGCTATTTAATTATAATGTTCCCTAGACTGCTGTAAACAGAAGTGAATCAGACTTTTCT
CCAGCTACCTTTCAAAATAATAAATTATTTGTCTCAAATATACCTTGATGGAGGACTTTTTTATTCTTAT
GGAAATAGAAGCTTGGCGTAATCATGGTCATAGCTGTTTCCTGTGTGAAATTGTTATCCGCTCACAATTC
CACACAACATACGAGCCGGAAGCATAAAGTGTAAAGCCTGGGGTGCCTAATGAGTGAGCTAACTCACATT
AATTGCGTTGCGCTCACTGCCCGCTTTCCAGTCGGGAAACCTGTCGTGCCAGCTGCATTAATGAATCGGC
CAACGCGCGGGGAGAGGCGGTTTGCGTATTGGGCGCTCTTCCGCTTCCTCGCTCACTGACTCGCTGCGCT
CGGTCGTTCGGCTGCGGCGAGCGGTATCAGCTCACTCAAAGGCGGTAATACGGTTATCCACAGAATCAGG
GGATAACGCAGGAAAGAACATGTGAGCAAAAGGCCAGCAAAAGGCCAGGAACCGTAAAAAGGCCGCGTTG
CTGGCGTTTTTCCATAGGCTCCGCCCCCCTGACGAGCATCACAAAAATCGACGCTCAAGTCAGAGGTGGC
GAAACCCGACAGGACTATAAAGATACCAGGCGTTTCCCCCTGGAAGCTCCCTCGTGCGCTCTCCTGTTCC
GACCCTGCCGCTTACCGGATACCTGTCCGCCTTTCTCCCTTCGGGAAGCGTGGCGCTTTCTCATAGCTCA
CGCTGTAGGTATCTCAGTTCGGTGTAGGTCGTTCGCTCCAAGCTGGGCTGTGTGCACGAACCCCCCGTTC
AGCCCGACCGCTGCGCCTTATCCGGTAACTATCGTCTTGAGTCCAACCCGGTAAGACACGACTTATCGCC
ACTGGCAGCAGCCACTGGTAACAGGATTAGCAGAGCGAGGTATGTAGGCGGTGCTACAGAGTTCTTGAAG
TGGTGGCCTAACTACGGCTACACTAGAAGAACAGTATTTGGTATCTGCGCTCTGCTGAAGCCAGTTACCT
TCGGAAAAAGAGTTGGTAGCTCTTGATCCGGCAAACAAACCACCGCTGGTAGCGGTGGTTTTTTTGTTTG
CAAGCAGCAGATTACGCGCAGAAAAAAAGGATCTCAAGAAGATCCTTTGATCTTTTCTACGGGGTCTGAC
GCTCAGTGGAACGAAAACTCACGTTAAGGGATTTTGGTCATGAGATTATCAAAAAGGATCTTCACCTAGA
TCCTTTTAAATTAAAAATGAAGTTTTAAATCAATCTAAAGTATATATGAGTAAACTTGGTCTGACAGTTA
CCAATGCTTAATCAGTGAGGCACCTATCTCAGCGATCTGTCTATTTCGTTCATCCATAGTTGCCTGACTC
CCCGTCGTGTAGATAACTACGATACGGGAGGGCTTACCATCTGGCCCCAGTGCTGCAATGATACCGCGAG
ACCCACGCTCACCGGCTCCAGATTTATCAGCAATAAACCAGCCAGCCGGAAGGGCCGAGCGCAGAAGTGG
TCCTGCAACTTTATCCGCCTCCATCCAGTCTATTAATTGTTGCCGGGAAGCTAGAGTAAGTAGTTCGCCA
GTTAATAGTTTGCGCAACGTTGTTGCCATTGCTACAGGCATCGTGGTGTCACGCTCGTCGTTTGGTATGG
CTTCATTCAGCTCCGGTTCCCAACGATCAAGGCGAGTTACATGATCCCCCATGTTGTGCAAAAAAGCGGT
TAGCTCCTTCGGTCCTCCGATCGTTGTCAGAAGTAAGTTGGCCGCAGTGTTATCACTCATGGTTATGGCA
GCACTGCATAATTCTCTTACTGTCATGCCATCCGTAAGATGCTTTTCTGTGACTGGTGAGTACTCAACCA
AGTCATTCTGAGAATAGTGTATGCGGCGACCGAGTTGCTCTTGCCCGGCGTCAATACGGGATAATACCGC
GCCACATAGCAGAACTTTAAAAGTGCTCATCATTGGAAAACGTTCTTCGGGGCGAAAACTCTCAAGGATC
TTACCGCTGTTGAGATCCAGTTCGATGTAACCCACTCGTGCACCCAACTGATCTTCAGCATCTTTTACTT
TCACCAGCGTTTCTGGGTGAGCAAAAACAGGAAGGCAAAATGCCGCAAAAAAGGGAATAAGGGCGACACG
GAAATGTTGAATACTCATACTCTTCCTTTTTCAATATTATTGAAGCATTTATCAGGGTTATTGTCTCATG
AGCGGATACATATTTGAATGTATTTAGAAAAATAAACAAATAGGGGTTCCGCGCACATTTCCCCGAAAAG
TGCCACCTGACGTCTAAGAAACCATTATTATCATGACATTAACCTATAAAAATAGGCGTATCACGAGGCC
CTTTCGTC
Features (pLannotate 1.2.2; 11 found; start..end, strand, type, name):
    137..236     +  misc_feature   bom (fragment): basis of mobility region from pBR322
    242..399     -  CDS            lacZα (fragment): LacZα fragment of β-galactosidase; lacZ fragment
    871..951     +  CDS            PEX3 (fragment): PEX3_HUMAN - Experimental evidence at protein level: Swiss-Prot protein existence level 1. Involved in peroxisome biosynthesis and integrity. Assembles membrane vesicles before the matrix proteins are translocated. As a docking factor for PEX19, is necessary for the import of peroxisomal membrane proteins in the peroxisomes. From Homo sapiens (Human).
   2291..2307    -  protein_bind   lac operator: The lac repressor binds to the lac operator to inhibit transcription in E. coli. This inhibition can be relieved by adding lactose or isopropyl-β-D-thiogalactopyranoside (IPTG). lac repressor encoded by lacI
   2315..2345    -  promoter       lac promoter: promoter for the E. coli lac operon
   2360..2381    -  protein_bind   CAP binding site: CAP binding activates transcription in the presence of cAMP. E. coli catabolite activator protein
   2394..2486    -  CDS            lacI (fragment): lac repressor; lacI; The lac repressor binds to the lac operator to inhibit transcription in E. coli. This inhibition can be relieved by adding lactose or isopropyl-β-D-thiogalactopyranoside (IPTG).
   2669..3257    -  rep_origin     ori: high-copy-number ColE1/pMB1/pBR322/pUC origin of replication
   3428..4288    -  CDS            AmpR: β-lactamase; bla; confers resistance to ampicillin, carbenicillin, and related antibiotics
   4289..4393    -  promoter       AmpR promoter: bla
   4488..35      +  CDS            rop (fragment) (across the origin): Rop protein, which maintains plasmids at low copy number; rop
