[The description below was written by a language model from this plasmid's Addgene catalogue record and pLannotate feature annotations shown in this document.]
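Description:
qTAG-C-Solo-mStayGold-PEX3 is a CRISPR knock-in donor template built on the pUC19 cloning backbone, designed to insert the green fluorescent protein mStayGold at the C-terminus of the endogenous human PEX3 gene. It is propagated in E. coli as a high-copy plasmid through the ColE1/pUC origin and selected with ampicillin via the β-lactamase gene and its native promoter. The remaining annotated backbone elements (lacZα fragment, lac promoter and operator, CAP binding site, and short lacI, rop and bom remnants) are vestiges of the pUC19 scaffold and play no role in the tagging function.

The payload is an insert of about 1.8 kb consisting of PEX3 homology arms flanking the mStayGold coding sequence. The cassette is promoterless, so fluorescence depends on correct in-frame integration at the PEX3 locus, where the fusion is then driven by the gene's own regulatory elements at native expression levels. The automated feature table identifies only a short fragment of the PEX3 coding sequence, presumably the end of the reading frame within the upstream arm. It does not annotate mStayGold, any linker, or the downstream arm, so the detailed layout of the insert cannot be read from it. The "Solo" designation is not explained in the record, and no mammalian selection marker is annotated.

The donor is meant to be co-transfected into human cells with a companion px330-PITCh-PEX3 plasmid, which supplies the sgRNA directing cleavage at the target site. Because PEX3 is a peroxisomal membrane biogenesis factor, the resulting endogenous fusion serves as a marker for visualizing peroxisomes.
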