Addgene plasmid #227304: qTAG-C-Solo-mStayGold-PEX3
Purpose: Donor template for mStayGold insertion into the C-terminus of the PEX3 locus. For peroxisome visualization. To be co-transfected with sgRNA plasmid px330-PITCh-PEX3 (Addgene #227303)
Depositing lab: Laurence Pelletier. Depositing organization: Sinai Health System. Publication: qTAG: an adaptable plasmid scaffold for CRISPR-based endogenous tagging. Philip R, Sharma A, Matellan L, Erpf AC, Hsu WH, Tkach JM, Wyatt HDM, Pelletier L. EMBO J. 2024 Dec 12. doi: 10.1038/s44318-024-00337-5. PubMed 39668248.
Backbone
  Vector backbone: pUC19
  Backbone manufacturer: Invitrogen
  Backbone size w/o insert (bp): 2686
  Vector type: Mammalian Expression, CRISPR ; Donor Template
Growth in bacteria
  Bacterial resistance: Ampicillin, 100 μg/mL
  Growth temperature: 37°C
  Growth strain: DH5alpha
  Copy number: High Copy
Gene/Insert
  Gene/Insert name: PEX3 Homology Arms flanking a mStayGold Tag (alt name: PEX3)
  Species: H. sapiens (human)
  Insert size (bp): 1847
  Entrez Gene: PEX3 (a.k.a. PBD10A, PBD10B, TRG18)
  Promoter: Promoterless
  Cloning method: Unknown
  Sequencing primers: 5′ CTGCAAGGCGATTAAGTTGGGTAAC; 3′ GGCTCGTATGTTGTGTGGAATTGT
Terms and licenses: Academic/Nonprofit Terms; Industry Terms: Not Available to Industry
Depositor comments: To be co-transfected with sgRNA plasmid px330-PITCh-PEX3 (Addgene #227303): https://www.addgene.org/227303/
How to cite: qTAG-C-Solo-mStayGold-PEX3 was a gift from Laurence Pelletier (Addgene plasmid # 227304 ; http://n2t.net/addgene:227304 ; RRID:Addgene_227304)
